>Addgene plasmid #156474 | pETM33_Nsp4 | addgene full sequence | sequence record 307734 | Addgene NGS Result
TTGAGATCCTTTTTTTCTGCGCGTAATCTGCTGCTTGCAAACAAAAAAACCACCGCTACCAGCGGTGGTT
TGTTTGCCGGATCAAGAGCTACCAACTCTTTTTCCGAAGGTAACTGGCTTCAGCAGAGCGCAGATACCAA
ATACTGTCCTTCTAGTGTAGCCGTAGTTAGGCCACCACTTCAAGAACTCTGTAGCACCGCCTACATACCT
CGCTCTGCTAATCCTGTTACCAGTGGCTGCTGCCAGTGGCGATAAGTCGTGTCTTACCGGGTTGGACTCA
AGACGATAGTTACCGGATAAGGCGCAGCGGTCGGGCTGAACGGGGGGTTCGTGCACACAGCCCAGCTTGG
AGCGAACGACCTACACCGAACTGAGATACCTACAGCGTGAGCTATGAGAAAGCGCCACGCTTCCCGAAGG
GAGAAAGGCGGACAGGTATCCGGTAAGCGGCAGGGTCGGAACAGGAGAGCGCACGAGGGAGCTTCCAGGG
GGAAACGCCTGGTATCTTTATAGTCCTGTCGGGTTTCGCCACCTCTGACTTGAGCGTCGATTTTTGTGAT
GCTCGTCAGGGGGGCGGAGCCTATGGAAAAACGCCAGCAACGCGGCCTTTTTACGGTTCCTGGCCTTTTG
CTGGCCTTTTGCTCACATGTTCTTTCCTGCGTTATCCCCTGATTCTGTGGATAACCGTATTACCGCCTTT
GAGTGAGCTGATACCGCTCGCCGCAGCCGAACGACCGAGCGCAGCGAGTCAGTGAGCGAGGAAGCGGAAG
AGCGCCTGATGCGGTATTTTCTCCTTACGCATCTGTGCGGTATTTCACACCGCAATGGTGCACTCTCAGT
ACAATCTGCTCTGATGCCGCATAGTTAAGCCAGTATACACTCCGCTATCGCTACGTGACTGGGTCATGGC
TGCGCCCCGACACCCGCCAACACCCGCTGACGCGCCCTGACGGGCTTGTCTGCTCCCGGCATCCGCTTAC
AGACAAGCTGTGACCGTCTCCGGGAGCTGCATGTGTCAGAGGTTTTCACCGTCATCACCGAAACGCGCGA
GGCAGCTGCGGTAAAGCTCATCAGCGTGGTCGTGAAGCGATTCACAGATGTCTGCCTGTTCATCCGCGTC
CAGCTCGTTGAGTTTCTCCAGAAGCGTTAATGTCTGGCTTCTGATAAAGCGGGCCATGTTAAGGGCGGTT
TTTTCCTGTTTGGTCACTGATGCCTCCGTGTAAGGGGGATTTCTGTTCATGGGGGTAATGATACCGATGA
AACGAGAGAGGATGCTCACGATACGGGTTACTGATGATGAACATGCCCGGTTACTGGAACGTTGTGAGGG
TAAACAACTGGCGGTATGGATGCGGCGGGACCAGAGAAAAATCACTCAGGGTCAATGCCAGCGCTTCGTT
AATACAGATGTAGGTGTTCCACAGGGTAGCCAGCAGCATCCTGCGATGCAGATCCGGAACATAATGGTGC
AGGGCGCTGACTTCCGCGTTTCCAGACTTTACGAAACACGGAAACCGAAGACCATTCATGTTGTTGCTCA
GGTCGCAGACGTTTTGCAGCAGCAGTCGCTTCACGTTCGCTCGCGTATCGGTGATTCATTCTGCTAACCA
GTAAGGCAACCCCGCCAGCCTAGCCGGGTCCTCAACGACAGGAGCACGATCATGCGCACCCGTGGGGCCG
CCATGCCGGCGATAATGGCCTGCTTCTCGCCGAAACGTTTGGTGGCGGGACCAGTGACGAAGGCTTGAGC
GAGGGCGTGCAAGATTCCGAATACCGCAAGCGACAGGCCGATCATCGTCGCGCTCCAGCGAAAGCGGTCC
TCGCCGAAAATGACCCAGAGCGCTGCCGGCACCTGTCCTACGAGTTGCATGATAAAGAAGACAGTCATAA
GTGCGGCGACGATAGTCATGCCCCGCGCCCACCGGAAGGAGCTGACTGGGTTGAAGGCTCTCAAGGGCAT
CGGTCGAGATCCCGGTGCCTAATGAGTGAGCTAACTTACATTAATTGCGTTGCGCTCACTGCCCGCTTTC
CAGTCGGGAAACCTGTCGTGCCAGCTGCATTAATGAATCGGCCAACGCGCGGGGAGAGGCGGTTTGCGTA
TTGGGCGCCAGGGTGGTTTTTCTTTTCACCAGTGAGACGGGCAACAGCTGATTGCCCTTCACCGCCTGGC
CCTGAGAGAGTTGCAGCAAGCGGTCCACGCTGGTTTGCCCCAGCAGGCGAAAATCCTGTTTGATGGTGGT
TAACGGCGGGATATAACATGAGCTGTCTTCGGTATCGTCGTATCCCACTACCGAGATATCCGCACCAACG
CGCAGCCCGGACTCGGTAATGGCGCGCATTGCGCCCAGCGCCATCTGATCGTTGGCAACCAGCATCGCAG
TGGGAACGATGCCCTCATTCAGCATTTGCATGGTTTGTTGAAAACCGGACATGGCACTCCAGTCGCCTTC
CCGTTCCGCTATCGGCTGAATTTGATTGCGAGTGAGATATTTATGCCAGCCAGCCAGACGCAGACGCGCC
GAGACAGAACTTAATGGGCCCGCTAACAGCGCGATTTGCTGGTGACCCAATGCGACCAGATGCTCCACGC
CCAGTCGCGTACCGTCTTCATGGGAGAAAATAATACTGTTGATGGGTGTCTGGTCAGAGACATCAAGAAA
TAACGCCGGAACATTAGTGCAGGCAGCTTCCACAGCAATGGCATCCTGGTCATCCAGCGGATAGTTAATG
ATCAGCCCACTGACGCGTTGCGCGAGAAGATTGTGCACCGCCGCTTTACAGGCTTCGACGCCGCTTCGTT
CTACCATCGACACCACCACGCTGGCACCCAGTTGATCGGCGCGAGATTTAATCGCCGCGACAATTTGCGA
CGGCGCGTGCAGGGCCAGACTGGAGGTGGCAACGCCAATCAGCAACGACTGTTTGCCCGCCAGTTGTTGT
GCCACGCGGTTGGGAATGTAATTCAGCTCCGCCATCGCCGCTTCCACTTTTTCCCGCGTTTTCGCAGAAA
CGTGGCTGGCCTGGTTCACCACGCGGGAAACGGTCTGATAAGAGACACCGGCATACTCTGCGACATCGTA
TAACGTTACTGGTTTCACATTCACCACCCTGAATTGACTCTCTTCCGGGCGCTATCATGCCATACCGCGA
AAGGTTTTGCGCCATTCGATGGTGTCCGGGATCTCGACGCTCTCCCTTATGCGACTCCTGCATTAGGAAG
CAGCCCAGTAGTAGGTTGAGGCCGTTGAGCACCGCCGCCGCAAGGAATGGTGCATGCAAGGAGATGGCGC
CCAACAGTCCCCCGGCCACGGGGCCTGCCACCATACCCACGCCGAAACAAGCGCTCATGAGCCCGAAGTG
GCGAGCCCGATCTTCCCCATCGGTGATGTCGGCGATATAGGCGCCAGCAACCGCACCTGTGGCGCCGGTG
ATGCCGGCCACGATGCGTCCGGCGTAGAGGATCGAGATCTCGATCCCGCGAAATTAATACGACTCACTAT
AGGGGAATTGTGAGCGGATAACAATTCCCCTCTAGAAATAATTTTGTTTAACTTTAAGAAGGAGATATAC
CATGAAACATCACCATCACCATCACAACACTAGTAGCAATTCCATGTCCCCTATACTAGGTTATTGGAAA
ATTAAGGGCCTTGTGCAACCCACTCGACTTCTTTTGGAATATCTTGAAGAAAAATATGAAGAGCATTTGT
ATGAGCGCGATGAAGGTGATAAATGGCGAAACAAAAAGTTTGAATTGGGTTTGGAGTTTCCCAATCTTCC
TTATTATATTGATGGTGATGTTAAATTAACACAGTCTATGGCCATCATACGTTATATAGCTGACAAGCAC
AACATGTTGGGTGGTTGTCCAAAAGAGCGTGCAGAGATTTCAATGCTTGAAGGAGCGGTTTTGGATATTA
GATACGGTGTTTCGAGAATTGCATATAGTAAAGACTTTGAAACTCTCAAAGTTGATTTTCTTAGCAAGCT
ACCTGAAATGCTGAAAATGTTCGAAGATCGTTTATGTCATAAAACATATTTAAATGGTGATCATGTAACC
CATCCTGACTTCATGTTGTATGACGCTCTTGATGTTGTTTTATACATGGACCCAATGTGCCTGGATGCGT
TCCCAAAATTAGTTTGTTTTAAAAAACGTATTGAAGCTATCCCACAAATTGATAAGTACTTGAAATCCAG
CAAGTATATAGCATGGCCTTTGCAGGGCTGGCAAGCCACGTTTGGTGGTGGCGACCATCCTCCAAAATCG
GATCTGGAAGTTCTGTTCCAGGGGCCCATGGACGGTAGCACCTTCGAGGAAGCGGCGCTGTGCACCTTTC
TGCTGAACAAGGAGATGTACCTGAAACTGCGTAGCGACGTGCTGCTGCCGCTGACCCAGTACAACCGTTA
TCTGGCGCTGTACAACAAGTACAAATATTTCAGCGGTGCGATGGATACCACCAGCTATCGTGAAGCGGCG
TGCTGCCACCTGGCGAAGGCGCTGAACGACTTTAGCAACAGCGGCAGCGATGTGCTGTATCAGCCGCCGC
AAACCAGCATCACCAGCGCGGTTCTGCAATAAGAATTCGAGCTCCGTCGACAAGCTTGCGGCCGCACTCG
AGCACCACCACCACCACCACTGAGATCCGGCTGCTAACAAAGCCCGAAAGGAAGCTGAGTTGGCTGCTGC
CACCGCTGAGCAATAACTAGCATAACCCCTTGGGGCCTCTAAACGGGTCTTGAGGGGTTTTTTGCTGAAA
GGAGGAACTATATCCGGATTGGCGAATGGG
[124 nt withheld, positions 4791-4914]
C
[91 nt withheld, positions 4916-5006]
A
[49 nt withheld, positions 5008-5056]
CCTTTGACGTTGGAGTCCACGTTCTTTAATAGTGGACTCTTGTTCCAAACTGGAACAACACTCAACCCTA
TCTCGGTCTATTCTTTTGATTTATAAGGGATTTTGCCGATTTCGGCCTATTGGTTAAAAAATGAGCTGAT
TTAACAAAAATTTAACGCGAATTTTAACAAAATATTAACGCTTACAATTTAGGTGGCACTTTTCGGGGAA
ATGTGCGCGGAACCCCTATTTGTTTATTTTTCTAAATACATTCAAATATGTATCCGCTCATGAATTAATT
CTTAGAAAAACTCATCGAGCATCAAATGAAACTGCAATTTATTCATATCAGGATTATCAATACCATATTT
TTGAAAAAGCCGTTTCTGTAATGAAGGAGAAAACTCACCGAGGCAGTTCCATAGGATGGCAAGATCCTGG
TATCGGTCTGCGATTCCGACTCGTCCAACATCAATACAACCTATTAATTTCCCCTCGTCAAAAATAAGGT
TATCAAGTGAGAAATCACCATGAGTGACGACTGAATCCGGTGAGAATGGCAAAAGTTTATGCATTTCTTT
CCAGACTTGTTCAACAGGCCAGCCATTACGCTCGTCATCAAAATCACTCGCATCAACCAAACCGTTATTC
ATTCGTGATTGCGCCTGAGCGAGACGAAATACGCGATCGCTGTTAAAAGGACAATTACAAACAGGAATCG
AATGCAACCGGCGCAGGAACACTGCCAGCGCATCAACAATATTTTCACCTGAATCAGGATATTCTTCTAA
TACCTGGAATGCTGTTTTCCCGGGGATCGCAGTGGTGAGTAACCATGCATCATCAGGAGTACGGATAAAA
TGCTTGATGGTCGGAAGAGGCATAAATTCCGTCAGCCAGTTTAGTCTGACCATCTCATCTGTAACATCAT
TGGCAACGCTACCTTTGCCATGTTTCAGAAACAACTCTGGCGCATCGGGCTTCCCATACAATCGATAGAT
TGTCGCACCTGATTGCCCGACATTATCGCGAGCCCATTTATACCCATATAAATCAGCATCCATGTTGGAA
TTTAATCGCGGCCTAGAGCAAGACGTTTCCCGTTGAATATGGCTCATAACACCCCTTGTATTACTGTTTA
TGTAAGCAGACAGTTTTATTGTTCATGACCAAAATCCCTTAACGTGAGTTTTCGTTCCACTGAGCGTCAG
ACCCCGTAGAAAAGATCAAAGGATCTTC
Features (pLannotate 1.2.2; 20 found; start..end, strand, type, name):
      1..589     +  rep_origin     ori: high-copy-number ColE1/pMB1/pBR322/pUC origin of replication
    775..914     -  misc_feature   bom: basis of mobility region from pBR322
   1016..1207    -  CDS            rop: Rop protein, which maintains plasmids at low copy number; rop
   1224..1604    +  CDS            YPB1_ECOLX: Protein predicted: Swiss-Prot protein existence level 4. From Escherichia coli.
   1676..1967    -  CDS            TcR (fragment): tetracycline efflux protein; tet; confers resistance to tetracycline
   1982..2003    -  protein_bind   CAP binding site: CAP binding activates transcription in the presence of cAMP. E. coli catabolite activator protein
   2016..3098    -  CDS            lacI: lac repressor; lacI; The lac repressor binds to the lac operator to inhibit transcription in E. coli. This inhibition can be relieved by adding lactose or isopropyl-β-D-thiogalactopyranoside (IPTG).
   3099..3176    -  promoter       lacI promoter: lacI
   3184..3463    -  CDS            TcR (fragment): tetracycline efflux protein; tet; confers resistance to tetracycline
   3485..3503    +  promoter       T7 promoter: promoter for bacteriophage T7 RNA polymerase
   3504..3528    +  protein_bind   lac operator: The lac repressor binds to the lac operator to inhibit transcription in E. coli. This inhibition can be relieved by adding lactose or isopropyl-β-D-thiogalactopyranoside (IPTG). lac repressor encoded by lacI
   3543..3565    +  RBS            RBS: efficient ribosome binding site from bacteriophage T7 gene 10 (Olins and Rangwala, 1989)
   3578..3595    +  CDS            7xHis (fragment): 6xHis affinity tag
   3614..4267    +  CDS            GST26_SCHJA: Experimental evidence at protein level: Swiss-Prot protein existence level 1. GST isoenzymes appear to play a central role in the parasite detoxification system. Other functions are also suspected including a role in increasing the solubility of haematin in the parasite gut. From Schistosoma japonicum (Blood fluke).
   4623..4640    +  CDS            9xHis (fragment): 9xHis affinity tag
   4650..4699    +  CDS            SET1 (fragment): solubility-enhancement tag derived from T7 phage gene 10B
   4707..4754    +  terminator     T7 terminator: transcription terminator for bacteriophage T7 RNA polymerase
   4791..5219    +  rep_origin     f1 ori (sequence partly withheld): f1 bacteriophage origin of replication; arrow indicates direction of (+) strand synthesis
   5272..5329    +  promoter       AmpR promoter (fragment): bla
   5338..6153    -  CDS            KanR: aminoglycoside phosphotransferase; aph(3')-Ia; confers resistance to kanamycin in bacteria or G418 (Geneticin®) in eukaryotes
