[The description below was written by a language model from this plasmid's Addgene catalogue record and pLannotate feature annotations shown in this document.]
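Description:
pETM33_Nsp4 is a bacterial expression plasmid built on the pETM33 backbone, a pET-type vector, for producing a SARS-CoV-2 Nsp4 polypeptide in E. coli as an N-terminal His-GST fusion. It replicates from a ColE1/pMB1-family origin accompanied by the pBR322 bom region and the rop gene, and is selected with kanamycin through an aph(3')-Ia aminoglycoside phosphotransferase cassette. The catalogue lists it as high copy, although rop normally moderates copy number. An f1 phage origin is also present, along with short tetracycline-resistance gene remnants flanking the lacI cassette that are backbone leftovers rather than functional markers.

Expression is driven by a T7 promoter followed directly by a lac operator and the T7 gene 10 ribosome binding site. The plasmid carries its own lacI gene and promoter, so transcription stays repressed until an inducer such as IPTG is added in a host that supplies T7 RNA polymerase, such as a BL21(DE3) derivative. The reading frame begins with a His tag and Schistosoma japonicum glutathione S-transferase, allowing purification on either nickel or glutathione resin. The Nsp4 insert is synthetic, codon-optimised for E. coli and derived from ORF1ab. It occupies the unannotated gap downstream of GST, having been cloned between NcoI and EcoRI sites that were destroyed in the process. The depositor's insert sequence is under a hundred residues long, indicating a domain-sized segment rather than the whole Nsp4 protein, and it ends in a stop. The vector-derived His sequence annotated downstream is therefore probably not translated. A T7 terminator closes the unit. The associated study used such recombinant viral protein domains to map motif-based interactions with human peptide ligands.
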