Addgene plasmid #156474: pETM33_Nsp4
Purpose: Bacterial expression of Sars-CoV2 Nsp4 protein with His-tag and GST-tag
Depositing lab: Ylva Ivarsson. Depositing organization: Uppsala University. Publication: Identification of motif-based interactions between SARS-CoV-2 protein domains and human peptide ligands pinpoint antiviral targets. Mihalic F, Benz C, Kassa E, Lindqvist R, Simonetti L, Inturi R, Aronsson H, Andersson E, Chi CN, Davey NE, Overby AK, Jemth P, Ivarsson Y. Nat Commun. 2023 Sep 13;14(1):5636. doi: 10.1038/s41467-023-41312-8. PubMed 37704626.
Backbone
  Vector backbone: pETM33
  Backbone size w/o insert (bp): 6017
  Vector type: Bacterial Expression
Growth in bacteria
  Bacterial resistance: Kanamycin, 50 μg/mL
  Growth temperature: 37°C
  Growth strain: DH5alpha
  Growth instructions: Growth in BL21 DE3 gold 37˚C after induction with 1mM 16hours 18˚C
  Copy number: High Copy
Gene/Insert
  Gene/Insert name: Nsp4
  Species: Synthetic; Severe acute respiratory syndrome coronavirus 2
  Mutation: Gene insert is codon optimized for Ecoli.
  Entrez Gene: ORF1ab (a.k.a. GU280_gp01)
  Promoter: T7/LacO
  Tag / fusion protein: His-GST (N terminal on backbone)
  Cloning method: Restriction Enzyme; 5′ cloning site Nco1 (destroyed during cloning); 3′ cloning site EcoR1 (destroyed during cloning)
  Sequencing primers: 5′ CGGATCTGGAAGTTCTGTTCC; 3′ GAGTGCGGCCGCAAGCTTG
Terms and licenses: Academic/Nonprofit Terms; Industry Terms: Not Available to Industry
Depositor comments: insert amino acid sequence: GSTFEEAALCTFLLNKEMYLKLRSDVLLPLTQYNRYLALYNKYKYFSGAMDTTSYREAACCHLAKALNDFSNSGSDVLYQPPQTSITSAVLQx
How to cite: pETM33_Nsp4 was a gift from Ylva Ivarsson (Addgene plasmid # 156474 ; http://n2t.net/addgene:156474 ; RRID:Addgene_156474)
